Addgene plasmid #247349: pEF1-FRT-HaloTag-RPA194-E593Q
Purpose: Expresses HaloTag-RPA194-E593Q
Depositing lab: Kazuhiro Maeshima. Depositing organization: National Institute of Genetics. Publication: Transcriptional suppression of ribosomal DNA with phase separation. Ide S, Imai R, Ochi H, Maeshima K. Sci Adv. 2020 Oct 14;6(42). pii: 6/42/eabb5953. doi: 10.1126/sciadv.abb5953. Print 2020 Oct. PubMed 33055158.
Backbone
  Vector backbone: pEF5
  Backbone manufacturer: Invitrogen, Cat#V602020
  Vector type: Mammalian Expression
Growth in bacteria
  Bacterial resistance: Ampicillin, 100 μg/mL
  Growth temperature: 37°C
  Growth strain: DH5alpha
  Copy number: High Copy
Gene/Insert
  Gene/Insert name: RPA194 (POLR1A)
  Species: H. sapiens (human)
  Insert size (bp): 9437
  Mutation: RPA194 (POLR1A), mutated with E593Q
  Entrez Gene: POLR1A (a.k.a. A190, AFDCIN, HLD27, RPA1, RPA190, RPA194, RPO1-4, RPO14)
  Promoter: EF1α
  Tag / fusion protein: HaloTag (N terminal on insert)
  Cloning method: Other
  Sequencing primers: 5′ T7 or EF1a
Terms and licenses: Academic/Nonprofit Terms; Industry Terms: Not Available to Industry
Depositor comments: The depositor confirms that discrepancies between the depositor's sequence and Addgene's sequences have no functional consequences.
How to cite: pEF1-FRT-HaloTag-RPA194-E593Q was a gift from Kazuhiro Maeshima (Addgene plasmid # 247349 ; http://n2t.net/addgene:247349 ; RRID:Addgene_247349)
