[The description below was written by a language model from this plasmid's Addgene catalogue record and pLannotate feature annotations shown in this document.]
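Description:
pEF1-FRT-HaloTag-RPA194-E593Q is a mammalian expression plasmid built on the Invitrogen pEF5 backbone and carrying human RPA194 (POLR1A), the largest, catalytic subunit of RNA polymerase I, with an E593Q point mutation. In bacteria it is maintained through a high-copy ColE1/pUC-type origin and selected with ampicillin via the β-lactamase gene. The annotated sequence is about 11.9 kb. The catalogue's insert size of roughly 9.4 kb is larger than the annotated HaloTag plus POLR1A coding regions, which together span about 6 kb, so that figure probably includes additional sequence.

Expression is driven by the strong constitutive human EF-1α promoter, which spans the sequence origin, with a T7 promoter just downstream that serves as a sequencing primer site. The open reading frame begins with HaloTag, a modified bacterial dehalogenase that covalently binds chloroalkane ligands, fused to the N terminus of POLR1A. A V5 epitope sequence from the backbone lies downstream of the insert, although the record does not say whether it is in frame and translated. The bGH polyadenylation signal terminates the transcript.

Downstream, an FRT site sits immediately before a hygromycin resistance gene that has an SV40 poly(A) signal but no annotated promoter of its own. This is the usual design for FLP-mediated integration into a genomic FRT site in a matching host cell line, where correct recombination activates hygromycin resistance and yields isogenic stable lines. The record states the purpose only as expressing HaloTag-RPA194-E593Q. The associated publication concerns transcriptional suppression of ribosomal DNA and phase separation, consistent with use of the ligand-labelled mutant Pol I subunit for imaging in cells.
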