Features (pLannotate 1.2.2; 22 found; start..end, strand, type, name):
    101..119     +  promoter       T7 promoter: promoter for bacteriophage T7 RNA polymerase
    209..1092    +  CDS            HaloTag® (fragment): modified bacterial dehalogenase that forms covalent bonds with chloroalkane derivatives
   1139..6298    +  CDS            POLR1A: RPA1_HUMAN - Experimental evidence at protein level: Swiss-Prot protein existence level 1. DNA-dependent RNA polymerase catalyzes the transcription of DNA into RNA using the four ribonucleoside triphosphates as substrates. Largest and catalytic core component of RNA polymerase I which synthesizes ribosomal RNA precursors. Forms the polymerase active center together with the second largest subunit. A single stranded DNA template strand of the promoter is positioned within the central active site cleft of Pol I. A bridging helix emanates from RPA1 and crosses the cleft near the catalytic site an
   6350..6391    +  CDS            V5 tag: epitope tag from simian virus 5
   6435..6659    +  polyA_signal   bGH poly(A) signal: bovine growth hormone polyadenylation signal
   6663..6684    +  promoter       SV40 promoter (fragment): SV40 enhancer and early promoter
   6705..6938    +  rep_origin     f1 ori (fragment) (sequence partly withheld): f1 bacteriophage origin of replication; arrow indicates direction of (+) strand synthesis
   6943..6990    +  protein_bind   FRT: FLP-mediated recombination occurs in the 8-bp core sequence TCTAGAAA (Turan and Bode, 2011). FLP recombinase from the Saccharomyces cerevisiae 2μ plasmid
   6998..8020    +  CDS            HygR: aminoglycoside phosphotransferase from E. coli; aph(4)-Ia; confers resistance to hygromycin
   8030..8155    +  CDS            ble (fragment): BLE_KLEPN - Experimental evidence at protein level: Swiss-Prot protein existence level 1. Binding protein with a strong affinity to the bleomycin family of antibiotics. Binds to CL990; an antimitotic-antibiotic compound. From Klebsiella pneumoniae.
   8150..8271    +  polyA_signal   SV40 poly(A) signal: SV40 polyadenylation signal
   8342..8364    -  protein_bind   lac operator (fragment): The lac repressor binds to the lac operator to inhibit transcription in E. coli. This inhibition can be relieved by adding lactose or isopropyl-β-D-thiogalactopyranoside (IPTG). lac repressor encoded by lacI
   8368..8398    -  promoter       lac promoter: promoter for the E. coli lac operon
   8413..8434    -  protein_bind   CAP binding site: CAP binding activates transcription in the presence of cAMP. E. coli catabolite activator protein
   8447..8539    -  CDS            lacI (fragment): lac repressor; lacI; The lac repressor binds to the lac operator to inhibit transcription in E. coli. This inhibition can be relieved by adding lactose or isopropyl-β-D-thiogalactopyranoside (IPTG).
   8722..9310    -  rep_origin     ori: high-copy-number ColE1/pMB1/pBR322/pUC origin of replication
   9481..10341   -  CDS            AmpR: β-lactamase; bla; confers resistance to ampicillin, carbenicillin, and related antibiotics
  10342..10446   -  promoter       AmpR promoter: bla
  10505..10557   -  misc_feature   bom (fragment): basis of mobility region from pBR322
  10712..10730   +  enhancer       CMV enhancer (fragment): human cytomegalovirus immediate early enhancer
  10755..10821   +  CDS            small t antigen (fragment): SV40 (simian virus 40) small t antigen
  10828..84      +  promoter       EF-1α promoter (across the origin): strong constitutive promoter for human elongation factor EF-1α
>Addgene plasmid #247349 | pEF1-FRT-HaloTag-RPA194-E593Q | addgene full sequence | sequence record 492509 | Addgene NGS Result
GCCCTTTTTGAGTTTGGATCTTGGTTCATTCTCAAGCCTCAGACAGTGGTTCAAAGTTTTTTTCTTCCAT
TTCAGGTGTCGTGAGGAATTAGCTTGGTACTAATACGACTCACTATAGGGAGACCCAAGCTGGCTAGGTA
AGCTTGGTACCGAGCTCGGATCCACTAGTCCAGTGTGGTGGAATTCTGCAGATGCCACCATGGGATCCGA
AATCGGTACTGGCTTTCCATTCGACCCCCATTATGTGGAAGTCCTGGGCGAGCGCATGCACTACGTCGAT
GTTGGTCCGCGCGATGGCACCCCTGTGCTGTTCCTGCACGGTAACCCGACCTCCTCCTACGTGTGGCGCA
ACATCATCCCGCATGTTGCACCGACCCATCGCTGCATTGCTCCAGACCTGATCGGTATGGGCAAATCCGA
CAAACCAGACCTGGGTTATTTCTTCGACGACCACGTCCGCTTCATGGATGCCTTCATCGAAGCCCTGGGT
CTGGAAGAGGTCGTCCTGGTCATTCACGACTGGGGCTCCGCTCTGGGTTTCCACTGGGCCAAGCGCAATC
CAGAGCGCGTCAAAGGTATTGCATTTATGGAGTTCATCCGCCCTATCCCGACCTGGGACGAATGGCCAGA
ATTTGCCCGCGAGACCTTCCAGGCCTTCCGCACCACCGACGTCGGCCGCAAGCTGATCATCGATCAGAAC
GTTTTTATCGAGGGTACGCTGCCGATGGGTGTCGTCCGCCCGCTGACTGAAGTCGAGATGGACCATTACC
GCGAGCCGTTCCTGAATCCTGTTGACCGCGAGCCACTGTGGCGCTTCCCAAACGAGCTGCCAATCGCCGG
TGAGCCAGCGAACATCGTCGCGCTGGTCGAAGAATACATGGACTGGCTGCACCAGTCCCCTGTCCCGAAG
CTGCTGTTCTGGGGCACCCCAGGCGTTCTGATCCCACCGGCCGAAGCCGCTCGCCTGGCCAAAAGCCTGC
CTAACTGCAAGGCTGTGGACATCGGCCCGGGTCTGAATCTGCTGCAAGAAGACAACCCGGACCTGATCGG
CAGCGAGATCGCGCGCTGGCTGTCTACTCTGGAGATTTCCGGTGGTGGAGGTGGATCTGGTGGAGGTGGA
TCTGGTGGCGGCGGTTCAATGTTGATCTCCAAGAACATGCCCTGGCGGCGGCTGCAGGGCATTTCCTTCG
GGATGTATTCGGCTGAAGAGCTCAAGAAATTAAGTGTTAAATCCATTACGAACCCTCGATACCTGGACAG
CCTGGGGAACCCATCGGCAAACGGCCTGTACGATTTAGCTTTGGGCCCTGCAGATTCCAAAGAGGTGTGC
TCCACCTGCGTGCAGGACTTCAGCAACTGTTCTGGGCACCTGGGCCACATTGAGCTCCCACTCACAGTGT
ATAACCCTCTCCTCTTCGATAAGCTGTACCTGCTGCTTCGGGGCTCTTGTTTAAACTGCCACATGCTGAC
TTGTCCCCGGGCCGTGATTCACCTCTTACTCTGCCAGCTGAGGGTTCTGGAAGTCGGGGCCCTACAAGCA
GTCTACGAGCTTGAGAGAATTCTGAACAGGTTTCTGGAAGAAAATGCCGATCCCTCTGCCTCTGAAATTC
GGGAGGAATTAGAACAATACACAACTGAAATTGTGCAGAACAACCTCCTGGGGTCCCAGGGCGCACATGT
AAAGAACGTGTGTGAGAGCAAGAGCAAGCTCATTGCTCTCTTCTGGAAGGCACATATGAATGCTAAGCGC
TGTCCCCACTGCAAGACCGGGCGATCCGTTGTCCGAAAGGAACACAACAGCAAGTTGACTATCACATTTC
CAGCCATGGTGCACAGGACAGCTGGCCAGAAGGACTCTGAGCCCCTGGGAATTGAGGAAGCTCAGATAGG
AAAACGAGGATACTTAACACCCACCAGTGCCCGCGAACACCTTTCTGCCCTGTGGAAGAATGAAGGATTC
TTTCTGAATTACCTTTTTTCGGGAATGGATGATGATGGTATGGAATCCAGATTCAATCCCAGTGTGTTCT
TTCTAGATTTCTTGGTGGTGCCGCCCTCAAGGTATCGCCCAGTCAGTCGCCTAGGAGACCAGATGTTTAC
TAATGGCCAGACGGTGAACTTGCAGGCTGTCATGAAGGATGTAGTTCTGATTCGAAAACTTCTGGCATTG
ATGGCCCAAGAACAGAAGTTGCCAGAGGAAGTGGCCACACCCACTACAGATGAGGAAAAAGACTCTTTGA
TTGCTATTGACCGATCCTTTTTGAGTACACTTCCAGGCCAGTCCCTCATAGACAAACTTTACAACATTTG
GATTCGCCTTCAGAGCCACGTCAATATTGTGTTTGATAGCGAGATGGACAAACTAATGATGGACAAGTAC
CCAGGCATTAGGCAGATCCTGGAGAAGAAAGAAGGCCTGTTCCGAAAACACATGATGGGAAAGCGAGTGG
ACTACGCTGCGCGCTCAGTCATCTGCCCAGACATGTACATCAACACCAACGAAATTGGAATTCCCATGGT
GTTTGCCACAAAACTGACCTACCCACAGCCAGTTACCCCATGGAATGTTCAGGAACTTAGGCAAGCGGTC
ATCAACGGCCCTAATGTGCACCCAGGAGCCTCCATGGTCATCAATGAGGACGGCAGCCGCACAGCCCTGA
GCGCTGTGGACATGACCCAGCGAGAGGCCGTGGCCAAGCAGCTTCTGACCCCAGCCACGGGGGCACCTAA
GCCCCAGGGGACAAAAATTGTGTGCCGGCATGTGAAGAATGGGGACATTCTGCTACTGAACCGACAGCCC
ACACTGCACAGACCCTCCATCCAGGCCCACCGTGCCCGCATCCTGCCTGAAGAGAAAGTGCTGCGGCTCC
ACTATGCCAACTGCAAGGCCTATAATGCCGACTTTGATGGAGACCAGATGAATGCCCATTTCCCCCAGAG
TGAGCTGGGCCGGGCCGAGGCCTACGTCCTGGCCTGCACTGATCAGCAGTACCTTGTTCCCAAGGATGGC
CAACCATTGGCGGGACTGATCCAGGATCACATGGTTTCAGGGGCAAGCATGACTACTCGGGGTTGCTTTT
TCACCCGGGAGCACTATATGGAGCTGGTGTACCGAGGACTCACGGACAAAGTGGGGCGCGTGAAGCTCCT
TTCTCCTTCCATCCTGAAGCCCTTTCCGCTGTGGACAGGAAAACAGGTTGTGTCAACGCTGCTCATAAAT
ATAATCCCAGAGGACCACATCCCACTGAACTTATCTGGAAAGGCGAAAATCACTGGGAAAGCCTGGGTGA
AGGAAACTCCTCGATCCGTTCCTGGCTTTAACCCTGACTCGATGTGCGAGTCCCAGGTGATCATCAGGGA
AGGGGAGCTGCTCTGCGGAGTGCTGGACAAGGCGCACTATGGGAGCTCCGCCTACGGCCTGGTCCACTGC
TGCTATGAGATCTATGGAGGCGAGACCAGCGGCAAGGTTCTAACCTGCCTGGCCCGCCTCTTCACCGCCT
ACCTGCAGCTCTACAGAGGCTTCACCTTGGGCGTGGAAGACATTTTGGTGAAGCCAAAGGCAGATGTCAA
GAGGCAACGTATCATTGAAGAATCCACCCACTGCGGGCCCCAGGCTGTCAGGGCTGCATTAAACCTGCCA
GAAGCCGCATCATATGATGAGGTCCGAGGAAAATGGCAGGATGCCCATCTGGGCAAGGACCAGAGGGATT
TTAACATGATTGATCTGAAGTTCAAGGAGGAAGTGAACCATTACAGCAATGAGATTAACAAGGCATGCAT
GCCTTTTGGCCTACACAGACAGTTCCCAGAGAACAGCCTGCAGATGATGGTGCAGTCGGGAGCCAAAGGT
TCAACTGTGAACACGATGCAGATCTCGTGCCTGCTGGGCCAGATTGAACTGGAAGGTCGGAGACCCCCGC
TGATGGCGTCTGGCAAGTCACTGCCCTGCTTTGAGCCTTATGAGTTCACCCCCAGGGCTGGTGGCTTTGT
CACTGGCAGGTTCCTCACCGGCATCAAACCTCCTGAGTTCTTCTTCCACTGCATGGCAGGACGAGAGGGC
CTGGTGGACACTGCTGTGAAAACCAGCCGCTCAGGCTATCTCCAAAGGTGCATCATCAAGCACCTAGAGG
GGCTGGTCGTGCAGTATGATCTCACGGTCCGTGACAGTGACGGCAGTGTGGTGCAGTTCCTGTATGGGGA
GGATGGCCTGGACATCCCCAAGACACAGTTCCTGCAGCCCAAGCAGTTCCCCTTCCTGGCCAGCAACTAC
GAGGTGATAATGAAATCACAGCATCTCCATGAAGTTTTATCCAGAGCAGATCCCAAAAAAGCTCTCCACC
ACTTCAGAGCTATCAAAAAATGGCAAAGCAAGCACCCCAACACCCTGCTGAGAAGAGGCGCCTTCTTGAG
TTATTCCCAGAAAATTCAGGAAGCTGTGAAAGCCCTGAAACTTGAGAGTGAAAACCGCAATGGCCGCAGC
CCTGGGACTCAGGAGATGCTGAGGATGTGGTATGAGTTGGATGAGGAAAGCCGAAGGAAATACCAGAAGA
AGGCGGCCGCTTGTCCTGACCCCAGTCTGTCTGTCTGGCGTCCTGACATCTACTTTGCATCAGTGTCAGA
AACATTTGAAACAAAGGTTGATGACTACAGTCAAGAGTGGGCAGCTCAAACAGAGAAGAGTTATGAGAAA
TCAGAGCTTTCTCTCGACAGGTTGAGGACCTTGCTGCAGCTGAAGTGGCAGCGCTCACTGTGTGAGCCGG
GCGAGGCTGTGGGCCTGCTGGCTGCCCAGAGCATCGGAGAGCCCTCCACCCAGATGACCCTCAACACCTT
CCACTTTGCAGGCAGAGGCGAGATGAACGTCACCCTGGGCATTCCAAGGTTGCGGGAGATTCTCATGGTG
GCCAGCGCCAACATCAAGACACCCATGATGAGCGTGCCCGTGCTCAACACCAAGAAAGCCCTGAAGAGAG
TGAAAAGCCTGAAGAAGCAACTCACCAGGGTGTGCTTGGGGGAGGTGTTGCAGAAAATTGACGTCCAGGA
GTCCTTCTGTATGGAAGAAAAACAGAACAAATTCCAGGTGTACCAGCTGCGGTTTCAGTTCCTGCCACAT
GCATATTACCAGCAGGAGAAGTGCCTGAGACCCGAGGACATCCTGCGCTTCATGGAAACAAGATTCTTTA
AACTTCTGATGGAATCCATCAAAAAGAAGAATAATAAAGCATCAGCTTTCAGGAACGTAAACACTCGAAG
AGCTACACAGCGGGATCTGGACAACGCTGGGGAGTTGGGGAGGAGTCGGGGAGAGCAGGAGGGTGATGAG
GAAGAGGAGGGGCACATTGTGGATGCTGAAGCTGAGGAGGGAGACGCCGATGCCTCTGATGCCAAACGCA
AGGAGAAGCAGGAGGAGGAGGTTGATTATGAGAGTGAGGAAGAGGAGGAGAGGGAGGGCGAGGAGAACGA
CGATGAAGACATGCAGGAGGAACGAAATCCCCACAGGGAAGGTGCTCGAAAGACCCAAGAGCAAGATGAA
GAGGTGGGCTTAGGCACTGAGGAGGACCCGTCCCTTCCCGCCCTCCTGACGCAGCCCCGGAAACCCACCC
ACAGCCAGGAGCCCCAGGGGCCCGAGGCCATGGAGCGCCGGGTCCAGGCTGTGCGTGAGATCCACCCGTT
CATAGATGACTACCAGTACGACACCGAGGAGAGCCTGTGGTGCCAGGTGACAGTGAAGCTCCCTCTGATG
AAGATCAACTTTGACATGAGCTCCCTGGTAGTATCTTTGGCCCATGGTGCCGTCATCTATGCGACCAAGG
GCATCACTCGGTGCCTCCTGAATGAAACAACCAACAATAAGAACGAGAAGGAGCTTGTGCTAAACACAGA
AGGAATCAACCTCCCAGAGCTATTCAAGTATGCAGAGGTCCTGGATCTGCGCCGCCTCTACTCCAACGAC
ATCCACGCCATAGCCAACACGTATGGCATTGAGGCCGCGCTGCGGGTGATCGAGAAGGAGATCAAGGATG
TGTTTGCCGTGTATGGCATCGCGGTCGACCCTCGCCATCTCTCCCTGGTTGCTGATTATATGTGCTTCGA
GGGTGTTTACAAGCCACTGAATCGCTTTGGGATCCGGTCAAACTCTTCCCCGCTACAGCAGATGACATTT
GAAACCAGCTTCCAGTTTCTGAAGCAAGCCACCATGCTGGGATCCCACGATGAGCTGAGGTCTCCTTCTG
CCTGCCTTGTGGTCGGGAAGGTCGTCAGGGGCGGGACAGGCCTGTTCGAGCTCAAGCAGCCTCTGAGATA
GATCCAGCACAGTGGCGGCCGCTCGAGTCTAGAGGGCCCGCGGTTCGAAGGTAAGCCTATCCCTAACCCT
CTCCTCGGTCTCGATTCTACGCGTACCGGTTAGTAATGAGTTTAAACCCGCTGATCAGCCTCGACTGTGC
CTTCTAGTTGCCAGCCATCTGTTGTTTGCCCCTCCCCCGTGCCTTCCTTGACCCTGGAAGGTGCCACTCC
CACTGTCCTTTCCTAATAAAATGAGGAAATTGCATCGCATTGTCTGAGTAGGTGTCATTCTATTCTGGGG
GGTGGGGTGGGGCAGGACAGCAAGGGGGAGGATTGGGAAGACAATAGCAGGCATGCTGGGGATGCGGTGG
GCTCTATGGCTTCTGAGGCGGAAAGAACCAGCTGGGGCTCTAGGGGGTATCCCC
[124 nt withheld, positions 6705-6828]
C
[91 nt withheld, positions 6830-6920]
AGGGTGATGGTTCACGTACCTAGAAGTTCCTATTCCGAAGTTCCTATTCTCTAGAAAGTATAGGAACTTC
CTTGGCCAAAAAGCCTGAACTCACCGCGACGTCTGTCGAGAAGTTTCTGATCGAAAAGTTCGACAGCGTC
TCCGACCTGATGCAGCTCTCGGAGGGCGAAGAATCTCGTGCTTTCAGCTTCGATGTAGGAGGGCGTGGAT
ATGTCCTGCGGGTAAATAGCTGCGCCGATGGTTTCTACAAAGATCGTTATGTTTATCGGCACTTTGCATC
GGCCGCGCTCCCGATTCCGGAAGTGCTTGACATTGGGGAATTCAGCGAGAGCCTGACCTATTGCATCTCC
CGCCGTGCACAGGGTGTCACGTTGCAAGACCTGCCTGAAACCGAACTGCCCGCTGTTCTGCAGCCGGTCG
CGGAGGCCATGGATGCGATCGCTGCGGCCGATCTTAGCCAGACGAGCGGGTTCGGCCCATTCGGACCGCA
AGGAATCGGTCAATACACTACATGGCGTGATTTCATATGCGCGATTGCTGATCCCCATGTGTATCACTGG
CAAACTGTGATGGACGACACCGTCAGTGCGTCCGTCGCGCAGGCTCTCGATGAGCTGATGCTTTGGGCCG
AGGACTGCCCCGAAGTCCGGCACCTCGTGCACGCGGATTTCGGCTCCAACAATGTCCTGACGGACAATGG
CCGCATAACAGCGGTCATTGACTGGAGCGAGGCGATGTTCGGGGATTCCCAATACGAGGTCGCCAACATC
TTCTTCTGGAGGCCGTGGTTGGCTTGTATGGAGCAGCAGACGCGCTACTTCGAGCGGAGGCATCCGGAGC
TTGCAGGATCGCCGCGGCTCCGGGCGTATATGCTCCGCATTGGTCTTGACCAACTCTATCAGAGCTTGGT
TGACGGCAATTTCGATGATGCAGCTTGGGCGCAGGGTCGATGCGACGCAATCGTCCGATCCGGAGCCGGG
ACTGTCGGGCGTACACAAATCGCCCGCAGAAGCGCGGCCGTCTGGACCGATGGCTGTGTAGAAGTACTCG
CCGATAGTGGAAACCGACGCCCCAGCACTCGTCCGAGGGCAAAGGAATAGCACGTACTACGAGATTTCGA
TTCCACCGCCGCCTTCTATGAAAGGTTGGGCTTCGGAATCGTTTTCCGGGACGCCGGCTGGATGATCCTC
CAGCGCGGGGATCTCATGCTGGAGTTCTTCGCCCACCCCAACTTGTTTATTGCAGCTTATAATGGTTACA
AATAAAGCAATAGCATCACAAATTTCACAAATAAAGCATTTTTTTCACTGCATTCTAGTTGTGGTTTGTC
CAAACTCATCAATGTATCTTATCATGTCTGTATACCGTCGACCTCTAGCTAGAGCTTGGCGTAATCATGG
TCATAGCTGTTTCCTGTGTGAAATTGTTATCCGCTCACAATTCCACACAACATACGAGCCGGAAGCATAA
AGTGTAAAGCCTGGGGTGCCTAATGAGTGAGCTAACTCACATTAATTGCGTTGCGCTCACTGCCCGCTTT
CCAGTCGGGAAACCTGTCGTGCCAGCTGCATTAATGAATCGGCCAACGCGCGGGGAGAGGCGGTTTGCGT
ATTGGGCGCTCTTCCGCTTCCTCGCTCACTGACTCGCTGCGCTCGGTCGTTCGGCTGCGGCGAGCGGTAT
CAGCTCACTCAAAGGCGGTAATACGGTTATCCACAGAATCAGGGGATAACGCAGGAAAGAACATGTGAGC
AAAAGGCCAGCAAAAGGCCAGGAACCGTAAAAAGGCCGCGTTGCTGGCGTTTTTCCATAGGCTCCGCCCC
CCTGACGAGCATCACAAAAATCGACGCTCAAGTCAGAGGTGGCGAAACCCGACAGGACTATAAAGATACC
AGGCGTTTCCCCCTGGAAGCTCCCTCGTGCGCTCTCCTGTTCCGACCCTGCCGCTTACCGGATACCTGTC
CGCCTTTCTCCCTTCGGGAAGCGTGGCGCTTTCTCATAGCTCACGCTGTAGGTATCTCAGTTCGGTGTAG
GTCGTTCGCTCCAAGCTGGGCTGTGTGCACGAACCCCCCGTTCAGCCCGACCGCTGCGCCTTATCCGGTA
ACTATCGTCTTGAGTCCAACCCGGTAAGACACGACTTATCGCCACTGGCAGCAGCCACTGGTAACAGGAT
TAGCAGAGCGAGGTATGTAGGCGGTGCTACAGAGTTCTTGAAGTGGTGGCCTAACTACGGCTACACTAGA
AGAACAGTATTTGGTATCTGCGCTCTGCTGAAGCCAGTTACCTTCGGAAAAAGAGTTGGTAGCTCTTGAT
CCGGCAAACAAACCACCGCTGGTAGCGGTGGTTTTTTTGTTTGCAAGCAGCAGATTACGCGCAGAAAAAA
AGGATCTCAAGAAGATCCTTTGATCTTTTCTACGGGGTCTGACGCTCAGTGGAACGAAAACTCACGTTAA
GGGATTTTGGTCATGAGATTATCAAAAAGGATCTTCACCTAGATCCTTTTAAATTAAAAATGAAGTTTTA
AATCAATCTAAAGTATATATGAGTAAACTTGGTCTGACAGTTACCAATGCTTAATCAGTGAGGCACCTAT
CTCAGCGATCTGTCTATTTCGTTCATCCATAGTTGCCTGACTCCCCGTCGTGTAGATAACTACGATACGG
GAGGGCTTACCATCTGGCCCCAGTGCTGCAATGATACCGCGAGACCCACGCTCACCGGCTCCAGATTTAT
CAGCAATAAACCAGCCAGCCGGAAGGGCCGAGCGCAGAAGTGGTCCTGCAACTTTATCCGCCTCCATCCA
GTCTATTAATTGTTGCCGGGAAGCTAGAGTAAGTAGTTCGCCAGTTAATAGTTTGCGCAACGTTGTTGCC
ATTGCTACAGGCATCGTGGTGTCACGCTCGTCGTTTGGTATGGCTTCATTCAGCTCCGGTTCCCAACGAT
CAAGGCGAGTTACATGATCCCCCATGTTGTGCAAAAAAGCGGTTAGCTCCTTCGGTCCTCCGATCGTTGT
CAGAAGTAAGTTGGCCGCAGTGTTATCACTCATGGTTATGGCAGCACTGCATAATTCTCTTACTGTCATG
CCATCCGTAAGATGCTTTTCTGTGACTGGTGAGTACTCAACCAAGTCATTCTGAGAATAGTGTATGCGGC
GACCGAGTTGCTCTTGCCCGGCGTCAATACGGGATAATACCGCGCCACATAGCAGAACTTTAAAAGTGCT
CATCATTGGAAAACGTTCTTCGGGGCGAAAACTCTCAAGGATCTTACCGCTGTTGAGATCCAGTTCGATG
TAACCCACTCGTGCACCCAACTGATCTTCAGCATCTTTTACTTTCACCAGCGTTTCTGGGTGAGCAAAAA
CAGGAAGGCAAAATGCCGCAAAAAAGGGAATAAGGGCGACACGGAAATGTTGAATACTCATACTCTTCCT
TTTTCAATATTATTGAAGCATTTATCAGGGTTATTGTCTCATGAGCGGATACATATTTGAATGTATTTAG
AAAAATAAACAAATAGGGGTTCCGCGCACATTTCCCCGAAAAGTGCCACCTGACGTCGACGGATCGGGAG
ATCTCCCGATCCCCTATGGTGCACTCTCAGTACAATCTGCTCTGATGCCGCATAGTTAAGCCAGTATCTG
CTCCCTGCTTGTGTGTTGGAGGTCGCTGAGTAGTGCGCGAGCAAAATTTAAGCTACAACAAGGCAAGGCT
TGACCGACAATTGCATGAAGAATCTGCTTAGGGTTAGGCGTTTTGCGCTGCTTCGCGATGTACGGGCCAG
ATATACGCGTTGACATTGATTATTGACTAGGCTTTTGCAAAAAGCTTTGCAAAGATGGATAAAGTTTTAA
ACAGAGAGGAATCTTTGCAGCTAATGGACCTTCTAGGTCTTGAAAGGAGTGGGAATTGGCTCCGGTGCCC
GTCAGTGGGCAGAGCGCACATCGCCCACAGTCCCCGAGAAGTTGGGGGGAGGGGTCGGCAATTGAACCGG
TGCCTAGAGAAGGTGGCGCGGGGTAAACTGGGAAAGTGATGTCGTGTACTGGCTCCGCCTTTTTCCCGAG
GGTGGGGGAGAACCGTATATAAGTGCAGTAGTCGCCGTGAACGTTCTTTTTCGCAACGGGTTTGCCGCCA
GAACACAGGTAAGTGCCGTGTGTGGTTCCCGCGGGCCTGGCCTCTTTACGGGTTATGGCCCTTGCGTGCC
TTGAATTACTTCCACCTGGCTGCAGTACGTGATTCTTGATCCCGAGCTTCGGGTTGGAAGTGGGTGGGAG
AGTTCGAGGCCTTGCGCTTAAGGAGCCCCTTCGCCTCGTGCTTGAGTTGAGGCCTGGCCTGGGCGCTGGG
GCCGCCGCGTGCGAATCTGGTGGCACCTTCGCGCCTGTCTCGCTGCTTTCGATAAGTCTCTAGCCATTTA
AAATTTTTGATGACCTGCTGCGACGCTTTTTTTCTGGCAAGATAGTCTTGTAAATGCGGGCCAAGATCTG
CACACTGGTATTTCGGTTTTTGGGGCCGCGGGCGGCGACGGGGCCCGTGCGTCCCAGCGCACATGTTCGG
CGAGGCGGGGCCTGCGAGCGCGGCCACCGAGAATCGGACGGGGGTAGTCTCAAGCTGGCCGGCCTGCTCT
GGTGCCTGGCCTCGCGCCGCCGTGTATCGCCCCGCCCTGGGCGGCAAGGCTGGCCCGGTCGGCACCAGTT
GCGTGAGCGGAAAGATGGCCGCTTCCCGGCCCTGCTGCAGGGAGCTCAAAATGGAGGACGCGGCGCTCGG
GAGAGCGGGCGGGTGAGTCACCCACACAAAGGAAAAGGGCCTTTCCGTCCTCAGCCGTCGCTTCATGTGA
CTCCACGGAGTACCGGGCGCCGTCCAGGCACCTCGATTAGTTCTCGAGCTTTTGGAGTACGTCGTCTTTA
GGTTGGGGGGAGGGGTTTTATGCGATGGAGTTTCCCCACACTGAGTGGGTGGAGACTGAAGTTAGGCCAG
CTTGGCACTTGATGTAATTCTCCTTGGAATTT
